>Addgene plasmid #121155 | pRK5-HA-Ubiquitin-K27R | addgene full sequence | sequence record 235955 | Addgene NGS Result
CAGGAAACAGCTATGACATGATTACGAATTAATTCGAGCTCGCCCGACATTGATTATTGACTAGTTATTA
ATAGTAATCAATTACGGGGTCATTAGTTCATAGCCCATATATGGAGTTCCGCGTTACATAACTTACGGTA
AATGGCCCGCCTGGCTGACCGCCCAACGACCCCCGCCCATTGACGTCAATAATGACGTATGTTCCCATAG
TAACGCCAATAGGGACTTTCCATTGACGTCAATGGGTGGAGTATTTACGGTAAACTGCCCACTTGGCAGT
ACATCAAGTGTATCATATGCCAAGTACGCCCCCTATTGACGTCAATGACGGTAAATGGCCCGCCTGGCAT
TATGCCCAGTACATGACCTTATGGGACTTTCCTACTTGGCAGTACATCTACGTATTAGTCATCGCTATTA
CCATGGTGATGCGGTTTTGGCAGTACATCAATGGGCGTGGATAGCGGTTTGACTCACGGGGATTTCCAAG
TCTCCACCCCATTGACGTCAATGGGAGTTTGTTTTGGCACCAAAATCAACGGGACTTTCCAAAATGTCGT
AACAACTCCGCCCCATTGACGCAAATGGGCGGTAGGCGTGTACGGTGGGAGGTCTATATAAGCAGAGCTC
GTTTAGTGAACCGTCAGATCGCCTGGAGACGCCATCCACGCTGTTTTGACCTCCATAGAAGACACCGGGA
CCGATCCAGCCTCCGCGGCCGGGAACGGTGCATTGGAACGCGGATTCCCCGTGCCAAGAGTGACGTAAGT
ACCGCCTATAGAGTCTATAGGCCCACCCCCTTGGCTTCGTTAGAACGCGGCTACAATTAATACATAACCT
TATGTATCATACACATACGATTTAGGTGACACTATAGAATAACATCCACTTTGCCTTTCTCTCCACAGGT
GTCCACTCCCAGGTCCAACTGCACCTCGGTTCTATCGATTGAATTCCCGAACCGACAGTCGGTCTCTTCA
CCAAGGCCATTCGCGCCACCATGGGCTACCCCTATGATGTGCCTGACTACGCAGATCTCAATGGTGGTGG
TGGTGGGTCGACCATGCAGATCTTCGTGAAGACCCTGACTGGTAAGACCATCACTCTCGAAGTGGAGCCG
AGTGACACCATTGAGAATGTCAGGGCAAAGATCCAAGACAAGGAAGGCATCCCTCCTGACCAGCAGAGGT
TGATCTTTGCTGGGAAACAGCTGGAAGATGGACGCACCCTGTCTGACTACAACATCCAGAAAGAGTCCAC
CCTGCACCTGGTCCTCCGTCTCAGAGGTGGTTGAGCGGCCGCTAAGTAAGTAAGGATCCCCAGCTTGGCC
GCCATGGCCCAACTTGTTTATTGCAGCTTATAATGGTTACAAATAAAGCAATAGCATCACAAATTTCACA
AATAAAGCATTTTTTTCACTGCATTCTAGTTGTGGTTTGTCCAAACTCATCAATGTATCTTATCATGTCT
GGATCGGGAATTAATTCGGCGCAGCACCATGGCCTGAAATAACCTCTGAAAGAGGAACTTGGTTAGGTAC
CTTCTGAGGCGGAAAGAACCAGCTGTGGAATGTGTGTCAGTTAGGGTGTGGAAAGTCCCCAGGCTCCCCA
GCAGGCAGAAGTATGCAAAGCATGCATCTCAATTAGTCAGCAACCAGGTGTGGAAAGTCCCCAGGCTCCC
CAGCAGGCAGAAGTATGCAAAGCATGCATCTCAATTAGTCAGCAACCATAGTCCCGCCCCTAACTCCGCC
CATCCCGCCCCTAACTCCGCCCAGTTCCGCCCATTCTCCGCCCCATGGCTGACTAATTTTTTTTATTTAT
GCAGAGGCCGAGGCCGCCTCGGCCTCTGAGCTATTCCAGAAGTAGTGAGGAGGCTTTTTTGGAGGCCTAG
GCTTTTGCAAAAAGCTGTTAACAGCTTGGCACTGGCCGTCGTTTTACAACGTCGTGACTGGGAAAACCCT
GGCGTTACCCAACTTAATCGCCTTGCAGCACATCCCCCTTTCGCCAGCTGGCGTAATAGCGAAGAGGCCC
GCACCGATCGCCCTTCCCAACAGTTGCGCAGCCTGAATGGCGAATGGCGCCTGATGCGGTATTTTCTCCT
TACGCATCTGTGCGGTATTTCACACCGCATA
[142 nt withheld, positions 2132-2273]
C
[141 nt withheld, positions 2275-2415]
CCTTTGACGTTGGAGTCCACGTTCTTT
[37 nt withheld, positions 2443-2479]
ACCCTATCTCGGGCTATTCTTTTAATTTATAAGGGATTTTGCCGATTTCGGCCTATTGGTTAAAAAATGA
GCTGATTTAACAAAAATTTAACGCGAATTTTAACAAAATATTAACGTTTACAATTTTATGGTGCACTCTC
AGTACAATCTGCTCTGATGCCGCATAGTTAAGCCAGCCCCGACACCCGCCAACACCCGCTGACGCGCCCT
GACGGGCTTGTCTGCTCCCGGCATCCGCTTACAGACAAGCTGTGACCGTCTCCGGGAGCTGCATGTGTCA
GAGGTTTTCACCGTCATCACCGAAACGCGCGAGACGAAAGGGCCTCGTGATACGCCTATTTTTATAGGTT
AATGTCATGATAATAATGGTTTCTTAGACGTCAGGTGGCACTTTTCGGGGAAATGTGCGCGGAACCCCTA
TTTGTTTATTTTTCTAAATACATTCAAATATGTATCCGCTCATGAGACAATAACCCTGATAAATGCTTCA
ATAATATTGAAAAAGGAAGAGTATGAGTATTCAACATTTCCGTGTCGCCCTTATTCCCTTTTTTGCGGCA
TTTTGCCTTCCTGTTTTTGCTCACCCAGAAACGCTGGTGAAAGTAAAAGATGCTGAAGATCAGTTGGGTG
CACGAGTGGGTTACATCGAACTGGATCTCAACAGCGGTAAGATCCTTGAGAGTTTTCGCCCCGAAGAACG
TTTTCCAATGATGAGCACTTTTAAAGTTCTGCTATGTGGCGCGGTATTATCCCGTATTGACGCCGGGCAA
GAGCAACTCGGTCGCCGCATACACTATTCTCAGAATGACTTGGTTGAGTACTCACCAGTCACAGAAAAGC
ATCTTACGGATGGCATGACAGTAAGAGAATTATGCAGTGCTGCCATAACCATGAGTGATAACACTGCGGC
CAACTTACTTCTGACAACGATCGGAGGACCGAAGGAGCTAACCGCTTTTTTGCACAACATGGGGGATCAT
GTAACTCGCCTTGATCGTTGGGAACCGGAGCTGAATGAAGCCATACCAAACGACGAGCGTGACACCACGA
TGCCTGTAGCAATGGCAACAACGTTGCGCAAACTATTAACTGGCGAACTACTTACTCTAGCTTCCCGGCA
ACAATTAATAGACTGGATGGAGGCGGATAAAGTTGCAGGACCACTTCTGCGCTCGGCCCTTCCGGCTGGC
TGGTTTATTGCTGATAAATCTGGAGCCGGTGAGCGTGGGTCTCGCGGTATCATTGCAGCACTGGGGCCAG
ATGGTAAGCCCTCCCGTATCGTAGTTATCTACACGACGGGGAGTCAGGCAACTATGGATGAACGAAATAG
ACAGATCGCTGAGATAGGTGCCTCACTGATTAAGCATTGGTAACTGTCAGACCAAGTTTACTCATATATA
CTTTAGATTGATTTAAAACTTCATTTTTAATTTAAAAGGATCTAGGTGAAGATCCTTTTTGATAATCTCA
TGACCAAAATCCCTTAACGTGAGTTTTCGTTCCACTGAGCGTCAGACCCCGTAGAAAAGATCAAAGGATC
TTCTTGAGATCCTTTTTTTCTGCGCGTAATCTGCTGCTTGCAAACAAAAAAACCACCGCTACCAGCGGTG
GTTTGTTTGCCGGATCAAGAGCTACCAACTCTTTTTCCGAAGGTAACTGGCTTCAGCAGAGCGCAGATAC
CAAATACTGTTCTTCTAGTGTAGCCGTAGTTAGGCCACCACTTCAAGAACTCTGTAGCACCGCCTACATA
CCTCGCTCTGCTAATCCTGTTACCAGTGGCTGCTGCCAGTGGCGATAAGTCGTGTCTTACCGGGTTGGAC
TCAAGACGATAGTTACCGGATAAGGCGCAGCGGTCGGGCTGAACGGGGGGTTCGTGCACACAGCCCAGCT
TGGAGCGAACGACCTACACCGAACTGAGATACCTACAGCGTGAGCTATGAGAAAGCGCCACGCTTCCCGA
AGGGAGAAAGGCGGACAGGTATCCGGTAAGCGGCAGGGTCGGAACAGGAGAGCGCACGAGGGAGCTTCCA
GGGGGAAACGCCTGGTATCTTTATAGTCCTGTCGGGTTTCGCCACCTCTGACTTGAGCGTCGATTTTTGT
GATGCTCGTCAGGGGGGCGGAGCCTATGGAAAAACGCCAGCAACGCGGCCTTTTTACGGTTCCTGGCCTT
TTGCTGGCCTTTTGCTCACATGTTCTTTCCTGCGTTATCCCCTGATTCTGTGGATAACCGTATTACCGCC
TTTGAGTGAGCTGATACCGCTCGCCGCAGCCGAACGACCGAGCGCAGCGAGTCAGTGAGCGAGGAAGCGG
AAGAGCGCCCAATACGCAAACCGCCTCTCCCCGCGCGTTGGCCGATTCATTAATGCAGCTGGCACGACAG
GTTTCCCGACTGGAAAGCGGGCAGTGAGCGCAACGCAATTAATGTGAGTTAGCTCACTCATTAGGCACCC
CAGGCTTTACACTTTATGCTTCCGGCTCGTATGTTGTGTGGAATTGTGAGCGGATAACAATTTCACA
Features (pLannotate 1.2.2; 20 found; start..end, strand, type, name):
     46..425     +  enhancer       CMV enhancer: human cytomegalovirus immediate early enhancer
    426..629     +  promoter       CMV promoter: human cytomegalovirus (CMV) immediate early promoter
    765..808     +  intron         CMV intron (fragment): modified intron A from human cytomegalovirus
    860..878     +  promoter       SP6 promoter: promoter for bacteriophage SP6 RNA polymerase
    882..919     +  CDS            IgH signal sequence (fragment): signal sequence from the mouse immunoglobulin heavy chain variable region
   1064..1291    +  CDS            ubiquitin: human ubiquitin C; Homo sapiens UBC
   1341..1475    +  polyA_signal   SV40 poly(A) signal: SV40 polyadenylation signal
   1544..1901    +  promoter       SV40 promoter: SV40 enhancer and early promoter
   1920..2074    +  CDS            lacZα (fragment): LacZα fragment of β-galactosidase; lacZ fragment
   2080..2131    -  misc_feature   bom (fragment): basis of mobility region from pBR322
   2150..2605    +  rep_origin     f1 ori (sequence partly withheld): f1 bacteriophage origin of replication; arrow indicates direction of (+) strand synthesis
   2606..2655    -  misc_feature   bom (fragment): basis of mobility region from pBR322
   2757..2792    -  CDS            rop (fragment): Rop protein, which maintains plasmids at low copy number; rop
   2887..2991    +  promoter       AmpR promoter: bla
   2992..3852    +  CDS            AmpR: β-lactamase; bla; confers resistance to ampicillin, carbenicillin, and related antibiotics
   4023..4611    +  rep_origin     ori: high-copy-number ColE1/pMB1/pBR322/pUC origin of replication
   4794..4886    +  CDS            lacI (fragment): lac repressor; lacI; The lac repressor binds to the lac operator to inhibit transcription in E. coli. This inhibition can be relieved by adding lactose or isopropyl-β-D-thiogalactopyranoside (IPTG).
   4899..4920    +  protein_bind   CAP binding site: CAP binding activates transcription in the presence of cAMP. E. coli catabolite activator protein
   4935..4965    +  promoter       lac promoter: promoter for the E. coli lac operon
   4973..4989    +  protein_bind   lac operator: The lac repressor binds to the lac operator to inhibit transcription in E. coli. This inhibition can be relieved by adding lactose or isopropyl-β-D-thiogalactopyranoside (IPTG). lac repressor encoded by lacI
