[The description below was written by a language model from this plasmid's Addgene catalogue record and pLannotate feature annotations shown in this document.]
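Description:
pRK5-HA-Ubiquitin-K27R is a mammalian expression plasmid of about 5 kb, built on the pRK5-HA backbone, that produces HA-tagged human ubiquitin (annotated as UBC) in which lysine 27 is replaced by arginine. In bacteria it is maintained at high copy through a ColE1/pUC-type origin and selected with ampicillin via the β-lactamase gene. An f1 origin is also present, along with remnants of lac, rop and bom sequences that appear to be backbone carry-over rather than functional parts.

Expression is driven by the human cytomegalovirus immediate early enhancer and promoter, followed by a fragment of CMV intron A and an SP6 promoter that could support in vitro transcription. The 228 bp ubiquitin coding sequence, corresponding to a single ubiquitin unit, lies downstream and is terminated by an SV40 polyadenylation signal. The HA tag named in the plasmid title and purpose was not annotated separately in the feature table, so its exact position is not documented, although it presumably lies in the unannotated stretch just upstream of ubiquitin. A short match to an immunoglobulin heavy chain signal sequence in that leader region is only a fragment. The SV40 enhancer/early promoter region after the poly(A) signal does not drive any annotated mammalian selection marker. The cloning sites used for the insert are not recorded.

The K27R substitution removes one lysine acceptor, so this ubiquitin cannot be extended through K27-linked chains while its other lysines remain available. Transfected into cells and followed via the HA epitope, it serves as a linkage-specificity tool. The associated work concerned Parkin-dependent K27 ubiquitination of the mitochondrial transport protein Miro.
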