Addgene plasmid #121155: pRK5-HA-Ubiquitin-K27R
Purpose: Mammalian expression of HA tagged ubiquitin K27R
Depositing lab: Josef Kittler. Depositing organization: University College London. Publication: Lysine 27 ubiquitination of the mitochondrial transport protein Miro is dependent on serine 65 of the Parkin ubiquitin ligase. Birsa N, Norkett R, Wauer T, Mevissen TE, Wu HC, Foltynie T, Bhatia K, Hirst WD, Komander D, Plun-Favreau H, Kittler JT. J Biol Chem. 2014 May 23;289(21):14569-82. doi: 10.1074/jbc.M114.563031. Epub 2014 Mar 26. PubMed 24671417.
Backbone
  Vector backbone: pRK5-HA
  Backbone manufacturer: Ted Dawson, Addgene plasmid #17608
  Vector type: Mammalian Expression
Growth in bacteria
  Bacterial resistance: Ampicillin, 100 μg/mL
  Growth temperature: 37°C
  Growth strain: DH5alpha
  Copy number: High Copy
Gene/Insert
  Gene/Insert name: Ubiquitin C (alt name: Ub)
  Species: H. sapiens (human)
  Mutation: K27 mutated to an R
  Entrez Gene: UBC (a.k.a. HMG20)
  Cloning method: Restriction Enzyme; 5′ cloning site unknown (unknown if destroyed); 3′ cloning site unknown (unknown if destroyed)
  Sequencing primers: 5′ unknown
Terms and licenses: Academic/Nonprofit Terms; Industry Terms: Not Available to Industry
How to cite: pRK5-HA-Ubiquitin-K27R was a gift from Josef Kittler (Addgene plasmid # 121155 ; http://n2t.net/addgene:121155 ; RRID:Addgene_121155)
